LOCUS       Exported 1946 bp ds-DNA circular SYN 13-MAY-2021
DEFINITION  MXS_chaining vector with MCS4.
ACCESSION   .
VERSION     .
KEYWORDS    MXS_MCS4
SOURCE      synthetic DNA construct
  ORGANISM  synthetic DNA construct
REFERENCE   1 (bases 1 to 1946)
  AUTHORS   Sladitschek HL, Neveu PA
  TITLE     MXS-Chaining: A Highly Efficient Cloning Platform for Imaging and
            Flow Cytometry Approaches in Mammalian Systems.
  JOURNAL   PLoS One. 2015 Apr 24;10(4):e0124958. doi:
            10.1371/journal.pone.0124958. eCollection 2015.
  PUBMED    25909630
REFERENCE   2 (bases 1 to 1946)
  AUTHORS   .
  TITLE     Direct Submission
  JOURNAL   Exported May 13, 2021 from SnapGene Server 1.1.58
            http://www.snapgene.com
FEATURES             Location/Qualifiers
     source          1..1946
                     /organism="synthetic DNA construct"
                     /mol_type="other DNA"
     promoter        54..158
                     /gene="bla"
                     /label=AmpR promoter
     CDS             159..1019
                     /codon_start=1
                     /gene="bla"
                     /product="beta-lactamase"
                     /label=AmpR
                     /note="confers resistance to ampicillin, carbenicillin, and
                     related antibiotics"
                     /translation="MSIQHFRVALIPFFAAFCLPVFAHPETLVKVKDAEDQLGARVGYI
                     ELDLNSGKILESFRPEERFPMMSTFKVLLCGAVLSRIDAGQEQLGRRIHYSQNDLVEYS
                     PVTEKHLTDGMTVRELCSAAITMSDNTAANLLLTTIGGPKELTAFLHNMGDHVTRLDRW
                     EPELNEAIPNDERDTTMPVAMATTLRKLLTGELLTLASRQQLIDWMEADKVAGPLLRSA
                     LPAGWFIADKSGAGERGSRGIIAALGPDGKPSRIVVIYTTGSQATMDERNRQIAEIGAS
                     LIKHW"
     primer_bind     complement(377..396)
                     /label=Amp-R
                     /note="Ampicillin resistance gene, reverse primer"
     rep_origin      1190..1778
                     /direction=RIGHT
                     /label=ori
                     /note="high-copy-number ColE1/pMB1/pBR322/pUC origin of
                     replication"
     primer_bind     1679..1698
                     /label=pBR322ori-F
                     /note="pBR322 origin, forward primer"
ORIGIN
        1 catgacgcgt aactcgaggc agctgagatc tgtcgacaat tcggggaaat gtgcgcggaa
       61 cccctatttg tttatttttc taaatacatt caaatatgta tccgctcatg agacaataac
      121 cctgataaat gcttcaataa tattgaaaaa ggaagagtat gagtattcaa catttccgtg
      181 tcgcccttat tccctttttt gcggcatttt gccttcctgt ttttgctcac ccagaaacgc
      241 tggtgaaagt aaaagatgct gaagatcagt tgggtgcacg agtgggttac atcgaactgg
      301 atctcaacag cggtaagatc cttgagagtt ttcgccccga agaacgtttt ccaatgatga
      361 gcacttttaa agttctgcta tgtggcgcgg tattatcccg tattgacgcc gggcaagagc
      421 aactcggtcg ccgcatacac tattctcaga atgacttggt tgagtactca ccagtcacag
      481 aaaagcatct tacggatggc atgacagtaa gagaattatg cagtgctgcc ataaccatga
      541 gtgataacac tgcggccaac ttacttctga caacgatcgg aggaccgaag gagctaaccg
      601 cttttttgca caacatgggg gatcatgtaa ctcgccttga tcgttgggaa ccggagctga
      661 atgaagccat accaaacgac gagcgtgaca ccacgatgcc tgtagcaatg gcaacaacgt
      721 tgcgcaaact attaactggc gaactactta ctctagcttc ccggcaacaa ttaatagact
      781 ggatggaggc ggataaagtt gcaggaccac ttctgcgctc ggcccttccg gctggctggt
      841 ttattgctga taaatctgga gccggtgagc gtgggtctcg cggtatcatt gcagcactgg
      901 ggccagatgg taagccctcc cgtatcgtag ttatctacac gacggggagt caggcaacta
      961 tggatgaacg aaatagacag atcgctgaga taggtgcctc actgattaag cattggtaac
     1021 tgtcagacca agtttactca tatatacttt agattgattt aaaacttcat ttttaattta
     1081 aaaggatcta ggtgaagatc ctttttgata atctcatgac caaaatccct taacgtgagt
     1141 tttcgttcca ctgagcgtca gaccccgtag aaaagatcaa aggatcttct tgagatcctt
     1201 tttttctgcg cgtaatctgc tgcttgcaaa caaaaaaacc accgctacca gcggtggttt
     1261 gtttgccgga tcaagagcta ccaactcttt ttccgaaggt aactggcttc agcagagcgc
     1321 agataccaaa tactgttctt ctagtgtagc cgtagttagg ccaccacttc aagaactctg
     1381 tagcaccgcc tacatacctc gctctgctaa tcctgttacc agtggctgct gccagtggcg
     1441 ataagtcgtg tcttaccggg ttggactcaa gacgatagtt accggataag gcgcagcggt
     1501 cgggctgaac ggggggttcg tgcacacagc ccagcttgga gcgaacgacc tacaccgaac
     1561 tgagatacct acagcgtgag ctatgagaaa gcgccacgct tcccgaaggg agaaaggcgg
     1621 acaggtatcc ggtaagcggc agggtcggaa caggagagcg cacgagggag cttccagggg
     1681 gaaacgcctg gtatctttat agtcctgtcg ggtttcgcca cctctgactt gagcgtcgat
     1741 ttttgtgatg ctcgtcaggg gggcggagcc tatggaaaaa cgccagcaac gcggcctttt
     1801 tacggttcct ggccttttgc tggccttttg ctcacatgtt ctttcctgcg ttatcccctg
     1861 attctgtgga taaccgtatt accgcctttg agtgagctga taccgctcgc cgcagccgaa
     1921 cgaccgagcg cagcgagtca gtgagc
//
