[The description below was written by a language model from this plasmid's Addgene catalogue record and the feature table of its GenBank file.]
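Description:
MXS_MCS4 is a minimal synthetic-biology cloning plasmid from the MXS-chaining platform, a modular assembly system developed for building constructs used in imaging and flow cytometry experiments in mammalian cells. It is derived from the parental MXS_chaining vector and carries the fourth multiple cloning site variant of the series: a short synthetic polylinker of about 31 bp containing MluI, XhoI, PvuII, BglII and SalI sites in that order. The flanking MluI, XhoI and SalI sites are the enzymes that give the system its name. Because XhoI and SalI produce compatible cohesive ends, ligating one to the other yields a junction that neither enzyme can cut again. This allows modules to be joined one after another while the outer sites are regenerated for further rounds of chaining. The internal PvuII and BglII sites presumably provide extra entry points for inserting new parts, though the record does not spell out their intended use.

The whole plasmid is only about 1.9 kb, and the annotated features account for little beyond what is needed for propagation in E. coli. These are a high-copy ColE1/pUC-type origin of replication and the bla gene with its native promoter, which encodes beta-lactamase for ampicillin selection. The polylinker itself is not annotated in the feature table. No mammalian promoter, reporter, polyadenylation signal or eukaryotic selection marker is recorded, so the plasmid has no expression function of its own. It serves as an empty recipient or starting scaffold into which promoters, coding sequences, terminators and other MXS building blocks can be cloned and then chained into larger multi-part cassettes.
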