Addgene plasmid #62398: MXS_MCS4
Purpose: MXS_chaining vector with MCS4
Depositing lab: Pierre Neveu. Depositing organization: European Molecular Biology Laboratory (EMBL), Heidelberg. Publication: MXS-Chaining: A Highly Efficient Cloning Platform for Imaging and Flow Cytometry Approaches in Mammalian Systems. Sladitschek HL, Neveu PA. PLoS One. 2015 Apr 24;10(4):e0124958. doi: 10.1371/journal.pone.0124958. eCollection 2015. PONE-D-15-01385 PubMed 25909630.
Backbone
  Vector backbone: MXS_chaining vector
  Backbone manufacturer: Neveu lab, Addgene plasmid #62394
  Backbone size w/o insert (bp): 1945
  Vector type: Synthetic Biology
Growth in bacteria
  Bacterial resistance: Ampicillin, 100 μg/mL
  Growth temperature: 37°C
  Growth strain: Mach1
  Copy number: High Copy
Gene/Insert
  Gene/Insert name: MluI-XhoI-PvuII-BglII-SalI MCS
  Species: Synthetic
  Insert size (bp): 31
  Cloning method: Unknown
  Sequencing primers: 5′ TTACCGCCTTTGAGTGAG; 3′ TTGTCTCATGAGCGGATAC
Terms and licenses: Academic/Nonprofit Terms; Industry Terms: Not Available to Industry
How to cite: MXS_MCS4 was a gift from Pierre Neveu (Addgene plasmid # 62398 ; http://n2t.net/addgene:62398 ; RRID:Addgene_62398)
