>Addgene plasmid #62398 | MXS_MCS4 | addgene partial sequence | sequence record 104627 | pBR322ori-F 5'-GGGAAACGCCTGGTATCTTT-3'
GTGATGCTCGTCAGGGGGGCGGAGCCTATGGAAAAACGCCAGCAACGCGGCCTTTTTACGGTTCCTGGCC
TTTTGCTGGCCTTTTGCTCACATGTTCTTTCCTGCGTTATCCCCTGATTCTGTGGATAACCGTATTACCG
CCTTTGAGTGAGCTGATACCGCTCGCCGCAGCCGAACGACCGAGCGCAGCGAGTCAGTGAGCCATGACGC
GTAACTCGAGGCAGCTGAGATCTGTCGACAATTCGGGGAAATGTGCGCGGAACCCCTATTTGTTTATTTT
TCTAAATACATTCAAATATGTATCCGCTCATGAGACAATAACCCTGATAAATGCTTCAATAATATTGAAA
AAGGAAGAGTATGAGTATTCAACATTTCCGTGTCGCCCTTATTCCCTTTTTTGCGGCATTTTGCCTTCCT
GTTTTTGCTCACCCAGAAACGCTGGTGAAAGTAAAAGATGCTGAAGATCAGTTGGGTGCACGAGTGGGTT
ACATCGAACTGGATCTCAACAGCGGTAAGATCCTTGAGAGTTTTCGCCCCGAAGAACGTTTTCCAATGAT
GAGCACTTTTAAAGTTCTGCTATGTGGCGCGGTATTATCCCGTATTGACGCCGGGCAAGAGCAACTCGGT
CGCCGCATACACTATTCTCAGAATGACTTGGTTGAGTACTCACCAGTCACAG
