>Addgene plasmid #62398 | MXS_MCS4 | addgene partial sequence | sequence record 104629 | AmpSeq-F 5'-ctcatgagcggatacatatttgaa-3'
GTCGACAGATCTCAGCTGCCTCGAGTTACGCGTCATGGCTCACTGACTCGCTGCGCTCGGTCGTTCGGCT
GCGGCGAGCGGTATCAGCTCACTCAAAGGCGGTAATACGGTTATCCACAGAATCAGGGGATAACGCAGGA
AAGAACATGTGAGCAAAAGGCCAGCAAAAGGCCAGGAACCGTAAAAAGGCCGCGTTGCTGGCGTTTTTCC
ATAGGCTCCGCCCCCCTGACGAGCATCACAAAAATCGACGCTCAAGTCAGAGGTGGCGAAACCCGACAGG
ACTATAAAGATACCAGGCGTTTCCCCCTGGAAGCTCCCTCGTGCGCTCTCCTGTTCCGACCCTGCCGCTT
ACCGGATACCTGTCCGCCTTTCTCCCTTCGGGAAGCGTGGCGCTTTCTCATAGCTCACGCTGTAGGTATC
TCAGTTCGGTGTAGGTCGTTCGCTCCAAGCTGGGCTGTGTGCACGAACCCCCCGTTCAGCCCGACCGCTG
CGCCTTATCCGGTAACTATCGTCTTGAGTCCAACCCGGTAAGACACGACTTATCGCCACTGGCAGCAGCC
ACTGGTAACAGGATTAGCAGAGCGAGGTATGTAGGCGGTGCTACAGAGTTCTTGAAGTGGTGGCCTAACT
ACGGCTACACTAGAAGAACAGTATTTGGTATCTGCGCTCTGCTGAAGCCAGTTACCTTC
